Addgene plasmid #1163: CDC12(K351N)
Depositing lab: Susan Lindquist. Depositing organization: Whitehead Institute for Biomedical Research. Publication: Dominant gain-of-function mutations in Hsp104p reveal crucial roles for the middle region. Schirmer EC, Homann OR, Kowal AS, Lindquist S. Mol Biol Cell 2004 May;15(5):2061-72. Epub 2004 Feb 20. 10.1091/mbc.e02-08-0502 PubMed 14978213.
Backbone
  Vector backbone: pRS316
  Backbone size w/o insert (bp): 4895
  Vector type: Yeast Expression
Growth in bacteria
  Bacterial resistance: Ampicillin, 100 μg/mL
  Growth temperature: 37°C
  Growth strain: DH5alpha
  Copy number: High Copy
Gene/Insert
  Gene/Insert name: CDC12
  Species: S. cerevisiae (budding yeast)
  Insert size (bp): 1581
  Mutation: K351N
  GenBank ID: X82498
  Entrez Gene: CDC12 (a.k.a. YHR107C, CLA10, PSL7)
  Tag / fusion protein: 266bp of upstream sequence (N terminal on insert)
  Cloning method: Restriction Enzyme; 5′ cloning site BamHI (not destroyed); 3′ cloning site XbaI (not destroyed)
  Sequencing primers: 5′ n/a
Terms and licenses: Academic/Nonprofit Terms; Industry Terms: Not Available to Industry
Depositor comments: 7055
How to cite: CDC12(K351N) was a gift from Susan Lindquist (Addgene plasmid # 1163 ; http://n2t.net/addgene:1163 ; RRID:Addgene_1163)
