[The description below was written by a language model from this plasmid's Addgene catalogue record and pLannotate feature annotations shown in this document.]
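Description:
CDC12(K351N) is a yeast expression plasmid built on pRS316, a low-copy centromeric shuttle vector for Saccharomyces cerevisiae and E. coli. In yeast it is maintained through a CEN6/ARS element, which gives stable segregation at roughly one to a few copies per cell, and is selected by the URA3 marker with its own promoter. URA3 complements uracil auxotrophy and can be counterselected with 5-fluoroorotic acid, allowing plasmid loss or shuffling experiments. In bacteria the plasmid replicates from a high-copy ColE1/pUC-type origin and is selected with ampicillin through the β-lactamase gene. An f1 origin is also present for single-stranded DNA production.

The insert is the S. cerevisiae CDC12 gene carrying a K351N substitution, cloned between BamHI and XbaI in the pBluescript-derived polylinker, which interrupts the lacZα region and is flanked by T3 and T7 promoters. CDC12 encodes a septin, one of the GTPases that assemble into the filamentous ring and collar at the mother-bud neck and act as a scaffold during cytokinesis. No heterologous yeast promoter is annotated. The record instead lists 266 bp of upstream sequence included with the insert, and the coding region sits a few hundred bases downstream of the polylinker, consistent with expression being driven by native CDC12 upstream sequence at near-endogenous levels from the single-copy vector. No epitope tag or reporter is recorded.

The record does not state the functional effect of the K351N change. The associated publication concerns dominant gain-of-function mutations in Hsp104, so the plasmid was presumably used to express this septin variant in yeast in that context.
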