Features (pLannotate 1.2.2; 20 found; start..end, strand, type, name):
    201..250     -  misc_feature   bom (fragment): basis of mobility region from pBR322
    352..387     -  CDS            rop (fragment): Rop protein, which maintains plasmids at low copy number; rop
    455..958     -  misc_feature   CEN/ARS: S. cerevisiae CEN6 centromere fused to an autonomously replicating sequence
    995..1099    +  promoter       AmpR promoter: bla
   1100..1960    +  CDS            AmpR: β-lactamase; bla; confers resistance to ampicillin, carbenicillin, and related antibiotics
   2131..2719    +  rep_origin     ori: high-copy-number ColE1/pMB1/pBR322/pUC origin of replication
   2902..2994    +  CDS            lacI (fragment): lac repressor; lacI; The lac repressor binds to the lac operator to inhibit transcription in E. coli. This inhibition can be relieved by adding lactose or isopropyl-β-D-thiogalactopyranoside (IPTG).
   3007..3028    +  protein_bind   CAP binding site: CAP binding activates transcription in the presence of cAMP. E. coli catabolite activator protein
   3043..3073    +  promoter       lac promoter: promoter for the E. coli lac operon
   3081..3097    +  protein_bind   lac operator: The lac repressor binds to the lac operator to inhibit transcription in E. coli. This inhibition can be relieved by adding lactose or isopropyl-β-D-thiogalactopyranoside (IPTG). lac repressor encoded by lacI
   3142..3160    +  promoter       T3 promoter: promoter for bacteriophage T3 RNA polymerase
   3172..3243    -  misc_feature   MCS (fragment): pBluescript multiple cloning site
   3510..4730    +  CDS            CDC12: CDC12_YEAST - Also known as CLA10, PSL7. Experimental evidence at protein level: Swiss-Prot protein existence level 1. Septins are GTPases involved in cytokinesis that assemble early in the cell cycle as a patch at the incipient bud site and form a ring approximate 15 minutes before bud emergence, which transforms into an hour-glass shaped collar of cortical filaments that spans both sides of the mother-bud neck. This collar persists until just before cytokinesis, when it splits into two rings that occupy opposite sides of the neck. The septins at the bud neck serve as a structural scaffold th
   4819..4848    -  misc_feature   MCS (fragment): pBluescript multiple cloning site
   4857..4875    -  promoter       T7 promoter: promoter for bacteriophage T7 RNA polymerase
   4878..5035    +  CDS            lacZα (fragment): LacZα fragment of β-galactosidase; lacZ fragment
   5039..5467    +  rep_origin     f1 ori (sequence partly withheld): f1 bacteriophage origin of replication; arrow indicates direction of (+) strand synthesis
   5495..5546    -  misc_feature   bom (fragment): basis of mobility region from pBR322
   5625..6428    -  CDS            URA3: orotidine-5'-phosphate decarboxylase, required for uracil biosynthesis; S. cerevisiae URA3; yeast auxotrophic marker, counterselectable with 5-fluoroorotic acid (5-FOA)
   6429..193     -  promoter       URA3 promoter (across the origin): S. cerevisiae URA3
>Addgene plasmid #1163 | CDC12(K351N) | addgene full sequence | sequence record 177701 | Addgene NGS Result
TTTTTGTTCTGTGCAGTTGGGTTAAGAATACTGGGCAATTTCATGTTTCTTCAACACTACATATGCGTAT
ATATACCAATCTAAGTCTGTGCTCCTTCCTTCGTTCTTCCTTCTGTTCGGAGATTACCGAATCAAAAAAA
TTTCAAGGAAACCGAAATCAAAAAAAAGAATAAAAAAAAAATGATGAATTGAAAAGGTGGTATGGTGCAC
TCTCAGTACAATCTGCTCTGATGCCGCATAGTTAAGCCAGCCCCGACACCCGCCAACACCCGCTGACGCG
CCCTGACGGGCTTGTCTGCTCCCGGCATCCGCTTACAGACAAGCTGTGACCGTCTCCGGGAGCTGCATGT
GTCAGAGGTTTTCACCGTCATCACCGAAACGCGCGAGACGAAAGGGCCTCGTGATACGCCTATTTTTATA
GGTTAATGTCATGATAATAATGGTTTCTTAGACGGATCGCTTGCCTGTAACTTACACGCGCCTCGTATCT
TTTAATGATGGAATAATTTGGGAATTTACTCTGTGTTTATTTATTTTTATGTTTTGTATTTGGATTTTAG
AAAGTAAATAAAGAAGGTAGAAGAGTTACGGAATGAAGAAAAAAAAATAAACAAAGGTTTAAAAAATTTC
AACAAAAAGCGTACTTTACATATATATTTATTAGACAAGAAAAGCAGATTAAATAGATATACATTCGATT
AACGATAAGTAAAATGTAAAATCACAGGATTTTCGTGTGTGGTCTTCTACACAGACAAGATGAAACAATT
CGGCATTAATACCTGAGAGCAGGAAGAGCAAGATAAAAGGTAGTATTTGTTGGCGATCCCCCTAGAGTCT
TTTACATCTTCGGAAAACAAAAACTATTTTTTCTTTAATTTCTTTTTTTACTTTCTATTTTTAATTTATA
TATTTATATTAAAAAATTTAAATTATAATTATTTTTATAGCACGTGATGAAAAGGACCCAGGTGGCACTT
TTCGGGGAAATGTGCGCGGAACCCCTATTTGTTTATTTTTCTAAATACATTCAAATATGTATCCGCTCAT
GAGACAATAACCCTGATAAATGCTTCAATAATATTGAAAAAGGAAGAGTATGAGTATTCAACATTTCCGT
GTCGCCCTTATTCCCTTTTTTGCGGCATTTTGCCTTCCTGTTTTTGCTCACCCAGAAACGCTGGTGAAAG
TAAAAGATGCTGAAGATCAGTTGGGTGCACGAGTGGGTTACATCGAACTGGATCTCAACAGCGGTAAGAT
CCTTGAGAGTTTTCGCCCCGAAGAACGTTTTCCAATGATGAGCACTTTTAAAGTTCTGCTATGTGGCGCG
GTATTATCCCGTATTGACGCCGGGCAAGAGCAACTCGGTCGCCGCATACACTATTCTCAGAATGACTTGG
TTGAGTACTCACCAGTCACAGAAAAGCATCTTACGGATGGCATGACAGTAAGAGAATTATGCAGTGCTGC
CATAACCATGAGTGATAACACTGCGGCCAACTTACTTCTGACAACGATCGGAGGACCGAAGGAGCTAACC
GCTTTTTTGCACAACATGGGGGATCATGTAACTCGCCTTGATCGTTGGGAACCGGAGCTGAATGAAGCCA
TACCAAACGACGAGCGTGACACCACGATGCCTGTAGCAATGGCAACAACGTTGCGCAAACTATTAACTGG
CGAACTACTTACTCTAGCTTCCCGGCAACAATTAATAGACTGGATGGAGGCGGATAAAGTTGCAGGACCA
CTTCTGCGCTCGGCCCTTCCGGCTGGCTGGTTTATTGCTGATAAATCTGGAGCCGGTGAGCGTGGGTCTC
GCGGTATCATTGCAGCACTGGGGCCAGATGGTAAGCCCTCCCGTATCGTAGTTATCTACACGACGGGGAG
TCAGGCAACTATGGATGAACGAAATAGACAGATCGCTGAGATAGGTGCCTCACTGATTAAGCATTGGTAA
CTGTCAGACCAAGTTTACTCATATATACTTTAGATTGATTTAAAACTTCATTTTTAATTTAAAAGGATCT
AGGTGAAGATCCTTTTTGATAATCTCATGACCAAAATCCCTTAACGTGAGTTTTCGTTCCACTGAGCGTC
AGACCCCGTAGAAAAGATCAAAGGATCTTCTTGAGATCCTTTTTTTCTGCGCGTAATCTGCTGCTTGCAA
ACAAAAAAACCACCGCTACCAGCGGTGGTTTGTTTGCCGGATCAAGAGCTACCAACTCTTTTTCCGAAGG
TAACTGGCTTCAGCAGAGCGCAGATACCAAATACTGTTCTTCTAGTGTAGCCGTAGTTAGGCCACCACTT
CAAGAACTCTGTAGCACCGCCTACATACCTCGCTCTGCTAATCCTGTTACCAGTGGCTGCTGCCAGTGGC
GATAAGTCGTGTCTTACCGGGTTGGACTCAAGACGATAGTTACCGGATAAGGCGCAGCGGTCGGGCTGAA
CGGGGGGTTCGTGCACACAGCCCAGCTTGGAGCGAACGACCTACACCGAACTGAGATACCTACAGCGTGA
GCTATGAGAAAGCGCCACGCTTCCCGAAGGGAGAAAGGCGGACAGGTATCCGGTAAGCGGCAGGGTCGGA
ACAGGAGAGCGCACGAGGGAGCTTCCAGGGGGAAACGCCTGGTATCTTTATAGTCCTGTCGGGTTTCGCC
ACCTCTGACTTGAGCGTCGATTTTTGTGATGCTCGTCAGGGGGGCGGAGCCTATGGAAAAACGCCAGCAA
CGCGGCCTTTTTACGGTTCCTGGCCTTTTGCTGGCCTTTTGCTCACATGTTCTTTCCTGCGTTATCCCCT
GATTCTGTGGATAACCGTATTACCGCCTTTGAGTGAGCTGATACCGCTCGCCGCAGCCGAACGACCGAGC
GCAGCGAGTCAGTGAGCGAGGAAGCGGAAGAGCGCCCAATACGCAAACCGCCTCTCCCCGCGCGTTGGCC
GATTCATTAATGCAGCTGGCACGACAGGTTTCCCGACTGGAAAGCGGGCAGTGAGCGCAACGCAATTAAT
GTGAGTTAGCTCACTCATTAGGCACCCCAGGCTTTACACTTTATGCTTCCGGCTCGTATGTTGTGTGGAA
TTGTGAGCGGATAACAATTTCACACAGGAAACAGCTATGACCATGATTACGCCAAGCTCGAAATTAACCC
TCACTAAAGGGAACAAAAGCTGGTACCGGGCCCCCCCTCGAGGTCGACGGTATCGATAAGCTTGATATCG
AATTCCTGCAGCCCGGGGGATCCGATGCAGTATCACGATTAGCAATTCAGCTATGAGTTATGTTGCTCTT
TGTTTTGTTTATGGAAATTGTCCTATGGTAAGTCTCTTTTTTTTGCAATCGTGATTACAGAAAAAAAACA
GGGCGCTGGAAAAGTGAAGAATCCGAAATTTTTTTCGAAATCACCATTGTTTGTTTTGAGTAGATCAAAG
TCTTGAAAGGTGCAGCAAGATATAGGATCTTGACCTGAAGAGTATTGATAACGAACTACATCACATATTG
TATCAAATAATGAGTGCTGCCACTGCGACTGCTGCCCCTGTTCCTCCTCCTGTAGGGATATCCAATCTTC
CCAACCAGCGTTATAAAATTGTTAATGAAGAAGGTGGTACATTCACCGTGATGTTATGTGGTGAGAGCGG
ATTGGGTAAAACTACATTTATTAATACCTTATTTCAGACTGTCTTGAAAAGGGCAGATGGTCAGCAACAC
CGCCAAGAACCCATCAGAAAGACTGTAGAAATCGACATCACAAGAGCTTTGCTGGAAGAGAAGCATTTCG
AATTACGCGTTAATGTCATCGACACCCCAGGTTTTGGAGATAACGTGAATAACAACAAAGCCTGGCAACC
ATTGGTGGATTTTATTGATGATCAACACGATTCTTATATGCGTCAAGAGCAGCAACCGTACCGTACTAAG
AAATTTGACTTGAGAGTTCATGCCGTTCTGTACTTCATCAGGCCCACTGGACATGGTTTAAAGCCAATTG
ACATTGAGACTATGAAGAGATTGTCAACCAGAGCCAATCTGATTCCAGTTATTGCGAAAGCTGATACATT
GACTGCCCAAGAATTACAACAGTTCAAGTCCAGAATCAGGCAAGTAATAGAAGCTCAAGAAATTCGTATT
TTCACGCCTCCATTAGACGCTGATTCTAAGGAAGATGCCAAAAGTGGCAGTAATCCAGATTCTGCCGCTG
TTGAACATGCAAGACAGTTGATAGAAGCAATGCCATTTGCCATAGTAGGGTCTGAAAAAAAATTTGACAA
TGGGCAAGGCACTCAGGTAGTTGCAAGGAAGTATCCTTGGGGACTTGTGGAAATCGAAAACGATTCTCAT
TGTGATTTCCGTAAGCTCAGAGCCCTGTTACTGAGGACTTATCTATTAGATTTGATTTCTACCACCCAAG
AAATGCATTACGAAACATACAGAAGATTAAGACTTGAGGGTCACGAGAACACCGGGGAGGGGAATGAAGA
TTTCACTCTTCCAGCAATTGCACCAGCAAGGAAATTGTCACACAATCCTAGATACAAAGAAGAAGAAAAT
GCATTGAAGAACTATTTCACTGACCAAGTCAAAGCTGAGGAGCAAAGATTTAGACAATGGGAGCAAAACA
TTGTTAACGAAAGAATCAGACTGAACGGTGACTTGGAAGAAATTCAAGGAAAGGTAAAAAAACTAGAAGA
GCAGGTCAAAAGCTTGCAAGTAAAAAAATCCCATTTAAAATGATGATTAATTAATGTCTTCCTCTTTGTC
TCGTCAATTTCAACGCCTATCTCTTTGTCTCTTCTTTTGTCGCAGCAATACGCACATATCTAGAGCGGCC
GCCACCGCGGTGGAGCTCCAATTCGCCCTATAGTGAGTCGTATTACAATTCACTGGCCGTCGTTTTACAA
CGTCGTGACTGGGAAAACCCTGGCGTTACCCAACTTAATCGCCTTGCAGCACATCCCCCTTTCGCCAGCT
GGCGTAATAGCGAAGAGGCCCGCACCGATCGCCCTTCCCAACAGTTGCGCAGCCTGAATGGCGAATGG
[124 nt withheld, positions 5039-5162]
C
[91 nt withheld, positions 5164-5254]
A
[49 nt withheld, positions 5256-5304]
CCTTTGACGTTGGAGTCCACGTTCTTT
[37 nt withheld, positions 5332-5368]
ACCCTATCTCGGTCTATTCTTTTGATTTATAAGGGATTTTGCCGATTTCGGCCTATTGGTTAAAAAATGA
GCTGATTTAACAAAAATTTAACGCGAATTTTAACAAAATATTAACGCTTACAATTTCCTGATGCGGTATT
TTCTCCTTACGCATCTGTGCGGTATTTCACACCGCATAGGGTAATAACTGATATAATTAAATTGAAGCTC
TAATTTGTGAGTTTAGTATACATGCATTTACTTATAATACAGTTTTTTAGTTTTGCTGGCCGCATCTTCT
CAAATATGCTTCCCAGCCTGCTTTTCTGTAACGTTCACCCTCTACCTTAGCATCCCTTCCCTTTGCAAAT
AGTCCTCTTCCAACAATAATAATGTCAGATCCTGTAGAGACCACATCATCCACGGTTCTATACTGTTGAC
CCAATGCGTCTCCCTTGTCATCTAAACCCACACCGGGTGTCATAATCAACCAATCGTAACCTTCATCTCT
TCCACCCATGTCTCTTTGAGCAATAAAGCCGATAACAAAATCTTTGTCGCTCTTCGCAATGTCAACAGTA
CCCTTAGTATATTCTCCAGTAGATAGGGAGCCCTTGCATGACAATTCTGCTAACATCAAAAGGCCTCTAG
GTTCCTTTGTTACTTCTTCTGCCGCCTGCTTCAAACCGCTAACAATACCTGGGCCCACCACACCGTGTGC
ATTCGTAATGTCTGCCCATTCTGCTATTCTGTATACACCCGCAGAGTACTGCAATTTGACTGTATTACCA
ATGTCAGCAAATTTTCTGTCTTCGAAGAGTAAAAAATTGTACTTGGCGGATAATGCCTTTAGCGGCTTAA
CTGTGCCCTCCATGGAAAAATCAGTCAAGATATCCACATGTGTTTTTAGTAAACAAATTTTGGGACCTAA
TGCTTCAACTAACTCCAGTAATTCCTTGGTGGTACGAACATCCAATGAAGCACACAAGTTTGTTTGCTTT
TCGTGCATGATATTAAATAGCTTGGCAGCAACAGGACTAGGATGAGTAGCAGCACGTTCCTTATATGTAG
CTTTCGACATGATTTATCTTCGTTTCCTGCAGG
